Addgene plasmid #233874: pXD80ENSF26-Pct3-(+)-Eldh1(nHis6)(GpDSM19378)
Purpose: Expresses His-tagged Gordonibacter pamelaeae DSM 19378 (+)-Eldh1 with a cumate inducible promoter in Gordonibacter urolithinfaciens DSM 27213 for protein purification
Depositing lab: Emily Balskus. Depositing organization: Harvard University. Publication: Enantiocomplementary Gut Bacterial Enzymes Metabolize Dietary Polyphenols. Dong X, Bae M, Le C, Aguilar Ramos MA, Balskus EP. J Am Chem Soc. 2025 Mar 5;147(9):7231-7244. doi: 10.1021/jacs.4c09892. Epub 2025 Feb 24. PubMed 39993729.
Backbone
  Vector backbone: pXD68Kan2
  Vector type: Bacterial Expression
Growth in bacteria
  Bacterial resistance: Kanamycin, 50 μg/mL
  Growth temperature: 37°C
  Growth strain: DH5alpha
  Copy number: Low Copy
Gene/Insert
  Gene/Insert name: (+)-Eldh1 (alt names: (+)-dihydroxyenterolactone dehydroxylase 1; GPA_25810)
  Species: Gordonibacter pamelaeae DSM 19378
  Entrez Gene: GPA_25810 (a.k.a. GPA_25810)
  Tag / fusion protein: His (N terminal on insert)
Terms and licenses: Academic/Nonprofit Terms; Industry Terms: Not Available to Industry
How to cite: pXD80ENSF26-Pct3-(+)-Eldh1(nHis6)(GpDSM19378) was a gift from Emily Balskus (Addgene plasmid # 233874 ; http://n2t.net/addgene:233874 ; RRID:Addgene_233874)
