[The description below was written by a language model from this plasmid's Addgene catalogue record and pLannotate feature annotations shown in this document.]
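Description:
pXD80ENSF26-Pct3-(+)-Eldh1(nHis6)(GpDSM19378) is an 11.7 kb low-copy bacterial expression plasmid built on the pXD68Kan2 backbone. It is propagated in E. coli and intended for protein production in the gut actinobacterium Gordonibacter urolithinfaciens DSM 27213. The annotated backbone is derived from the broad-host-range plasmid RSF1010. It carries the RSF1010 oriV together with the RepA and RepC replication proteins and mobA (whose product also supplies the RepB primase function), which lets the plasmid replicate outside standard laboratory hosts. The RSF1010 oriT and mobC, plus a separate IncP-type oriT with a traJ fragment, indicate that the plasmid can be mobilised by conjugation when transfer functions are supplied by a helper, although the record does not say how it is delivered into Gordonibacter. Selection is by kanamycin through the aphA-3 aminoglycoside phosphotransferase. Short fragments of a gentamicin resistance gene, an integron Pc promoter and lacI appear to be remnants of earlier cloning steps rather than functional parts.

The payload is (+)-Eldh1, the (+)-dihydroxyenterolactone dehydroxylase 1 (GPA_25810) from Gordonibacter pamelaeae DSM 19378, carrying an N-terminal His6 tag. The feature table does not annotate the enzyme's coding sequence itself, but the His tag is followed by a long unannotated stretch that ends at the T7Te and rrnB T2 terminators, which is presumably where the insert lies. Expression is cumate-inducible. A divergently oriented cymR gene encodes the Pseudomonas putida CymR repressor, which binds the CuO operator just upstream of the tagged open reading frame and releases it when cumate is added. The core promoter, named Pct3 in the plasmid title, is not otherwise described. According to the record, the construct is used to express the His-tagged enzyme in a closely related native-like host for purification.
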