Features (pLannotate 1.2.2; 21 found; start..end, strand, type, name):
     19..813     -  CDS            KanR: aminoglycoside phosphotransferase; aphA-3; confers resistance to kanamycin
    820..876     -  CDS            GmR (fragment): gentamycin acetyltransferase; aacC1; confers resistance to gentamycin
   1052..1075    -  promoter       Pc promoter (fragment): intI1 (promoter lies within the coding sequence); class 1 integron promoter
   1055..1198    -  CDS            YPR2_ECOLX (fragment): Protein predicted: Swiss-Prot protein existence level 4. From Escherichia coli.
   1475..1494    +  misc_feature   BioBrick prefix: BioBrick prefix for parts that start with "ATG"
   1497..2108    -  CDS            CymR: cumate repressor (Mullick et al., 2006); cymR from Pseudomonas putida
   2513..2540    +  protein_bind   CuO: CymR-binding P2 operator sequence from the p-cmt operon of Pseudomonas putida (Mullick et al., 2006) CymR
   2601..2618    +  CDS            7xHis (fragment): 6xHis affinity tag
   5349..5376    +  terminator     T7Te terminator: phage T7 early transcription terminator
   5508..5535    +  terminator     rrnB T2 terminator: transcription terminator T2 from the E. coli rrnB gene
   5650..5690    +  CDS            lacI (fragment): lac repressor; lacI; The lac repressor binds to the lac operator to inhibit transcription in E. coli. This inhibition can be relieved by adding lactose or isopropyl-β-D-thiogalactopyranoside (IPTG).
   5967..6818    -  CDS            RSF1010 RepC (fragment): replication protein C of the broad-host-range plasmid RSF1010 (Scholz et al., 1989); repC
   6805..7644    -  CDS            RSF1010 RepA: replication protein A of the broad-host-range plasmid RSF1010 (Scholz et al., 1989); repA
   7636..7710    -  ncRNA          Plasmid R1162: Accession: RF00043 - R1162-like plasmid antisense RNA
   8158..10284   -  CDS            mobA: MOBA2_ECOLX - Also known as repB. Experimental evidence at protein level: Swiss-Prot protein existence level 1. Part of the relaxosome complex that is responsible for plasmid transfer during conjugation. Locally unwinds DNA and catalyzes the cleavage of one of the DNA strands at oriT. The cleaved strand is then transferred through the dedicated type IV secretion apparatus. MobA remains covalently linked at the 5' end of the strand, and once in the recipient cell, it probably catalyzes the rejoining of the two ends of the strand, re-forming the circular plasmid DNA. The primase activity of MobA
  10365..10452   -  oriT           RSF1010 oriT: origin of transfer of the broad-host-range plasmid RSF1010 (Scholz et al., 1989)
  10483..10764   +  CDS            mobC: MOBC_ECOLX - Protein predicted: Swiss-Prot protein existence level 4. This protein is essential to promote the specific transfer of the plasmid in the presence of conjugative plasmids. From Escherichia coli.
  10794..11188   +  rep_origin     RSF1010 oriV: replication origin of the broad-host-range plasmid RSF1010; requires the RSF1010 RepA/B/C proteins for replication (Scholz et al., 1989)
  11353..11394   -  terminator     bacterial terminator: putative bacterial transcription terminator
  11432..11457   -  CDS            traJ (fragment): oriT-recognizing protein; traJ
  11490..11599   -  oriT           oriT: incP origin of transfer
>Addgene plasmid #233874 | pXD80ENSF26-Pct3-(+)-Eldh1(nHis6)(GpDSM19378) | addgene full sequence | sequence record 467490 | Addgene NGS Result
GGCGGGCTGGCCGGCCTTCTAAAACAATTCATCCAGTAAAATATAATATTTTATTTTCTCCCAATCAGGC
TTGATCCCCAGTAAGTCAAAAAATAGCTCGACATACTGTTCTTCCCCGATATCCTCCCTGATCGACCGGA
CGCAGAAGGCAATGTCATACCACTTGTCCGCCCTGCCGCTTCTCCCAAGATCAATAAAGCCACTTACTTT
GCCATCTTTCACAAAGATGTTGCTGTCTCCCAGGTCGCCGTGGGAAAAGACAAGTTCCTCTTCGGGCTTT
TCCGTCTTTAAAAAATCATACAGCTCGCGCGGATCTTTAAATGGAGTGTCTTCTTCCCAGTTTTCGCAAT
CCACATCGGCCAGATCGTTATTCAGTAAGTAATCCAATTCGGCTAAGCGGCTGTCTAAGCTATTCGTATA
GGGACAATCCGATATGTCGATGGAGTGAAAGAGCCTGATGCACTCCGCATACAGCTCGATAATCTTTTCA
GGGCTTTGTTCATCTTCATACTCTTCCGAGCAAAGGACGCCATCGGCCTCACTCATGAGCAGATTGCTCC
AGCCATCATGCCGTTCAAAGTGCAGGACCTTTGGAACAGGCAGCTTTCCTTCCAGCCATAGCATCATGTC
CTTTTCCCGTTCCACATCATAGGTGGTCCCTTTATACCGGCTGTCCGTCATTTTTAAATATAGGTTTTCA
TTTTCTCCCACCAGCTTATATACCTTAGCAGGAGACATTCCTTCCGTATCTTTTACGCAGCGGTATTTTT
CGATCAGTTTTTTCAATTCCGGTGATATTCTCATTTTAGCCATGATGTTTAACTTTGTTTTAGGGCGACT
GCCCTGCTGCGTAACATCGTTGCTGCTCCATAACATCAAACATCGACCCACGGCGTAACGCGCTTGCTGC
TTGGATGCCCGAGGCATAGACTGTACCCCAAAAAAACAGTCATAACAAGCCATGAAAACCGCCACTGCGC
CGTTACCACCGCTGCGTTCGGTCAAGGTTCTGGACCAGTTGCGTGAGCGCATACGCTACTTGCATTACAG
CTTACGAACCGAACAGGCTTATGTCCACTGGGTTCGTGCCTTCATCCGTTTCCACGGTGTGCGTCACCCG
GCAACCTTGGGCAGCAGCGAAGTCGAGGCATTTCTGTCCTGGCTGGCGAACGAGCGCAAGGTTTCGGTCT
CCACGCATTCGAAACCGGTATCCCGCCGCCGCCGCCGGATACCGGTTTCGAATTGAGATTGCCACCTGAC
GTCTAAGAAACCATTATTATCATGACATTAACCTATAAAAATAGGCGTATCACGAGGCCCTTTCGTCTTC
AAGGCGAAAAAACCCCGCCGAAGCGGGGTTTTTTGCGAAATATAATGACCCTCTTGATAACCCAAGAGGG
CATTTTTTAGGAACGGTTATTTGATTATTAATCCGGCGGCAACTGAAACGATTCGGATCCTGTATTACTA
TTCTGAATTCGCGGCCGCTTCTAGATCTAGCGCTTGAATTTCGCGTACCGCTCTCGCGCAATTTCGAGTG
TCGAGTTCCTGACACGCTCAAAGCGTTCTTTGTCCTTCTGCCATAGGCTACGAACAGCAAGCCCACGCAC
CGAATTGAATATCAACCAAAGGATATCTTCTGCATCATCACGCGAAAGACCACGGCTCACCAGAACACCA
AGCCACATATCCTCGACGACAAACCGATTCCTCTCTACCGTGCGCTGAATACCCTCGCGTAACGCTGGGT
CCCGGTCGGCAGCCACAATCAAATCAAGGCTGATAGAGAAGTCATCGTCGAGGAAAAATTCGGCGGCGTC
GTCCAGCATTTGCTGGATGACGTCATCCTCTGGCTTCAATTTCGCTAATCGAGCCCGACTGCGTTCGGTG
ATCTGTTCGTAAAGCCATTCAAAAGTGGCAAGCAGAAGCTCAAGCTTTGTCGGGAAATGATGGCTCTGCG
CTCCTCTGGAGACACCAGCAGCACCGGGCACATCTGCGATCCGGAATCCCGCGTAACCTTTTTCCCGTAA
AACCCCCAGGGCCGCTGCAATCAACTTGCCCTGGGTCTCCATTGCGCGCTCTGCCTGTGTTCTTCTCTTT
GGACTCATGATCACCAGCGACCTGCTTTCGTTCGTCCGGGCATCACCCGGGTTACTATCTAGTATCAATA
ACTAGATTATTGGTTGAAACGTACTATGTCAAGCAGTTCTAAAGATTGACTCCAAACGGTCGCCTTGCTA
TGCTCGTTTCGTTTCCTCCGCACGCGCGCGAAAGGCTCCTTCACGGAGCCAATGTACGCAAAAAACCCCG
CTTCAGCGGGGTTTTTTCGCCAAAAAAAACCCCGCCCTGTCAGGGGCGGGGTTTTTTTTTTTTAGGGCCC
TACTGACTGTGAGCCCGCTCGATCAACGGATCGGTAAAATACGGGCGAAAAAGAGAATCCCGAGCTTTTT
TGTTGCCGCATAGCGTATAGTAAGCATGTGCCCTCGAGGTGAGGGCGAGTGTTGCGGCCAGTAACAAACA
GACAATCTGGTCTGTTTGTATTATGCAGCACACAGTGTTACCTCCTCGGGGACGAGGAGAGGAAAGAGGA
TTTAAAAATGCATCACCATCACCATCACGACTACGACATCCCGACTACCTCGAACGATTACTACGAAAGC
CACCGAGGCGAATGGCAGTGGCAGGACGGCGAGTACACCGTCACGCGCACGACCGCCTGGTCGGGGCCCG
GTTGCCACGACGGCTGCGGCGTGCTGTACTACACGAAGGACGGCAAGCTGGAGAAGGTGGAGGGCGACCC
CGACAACCCGTTCAACCAGGGCGCGCTGTGCATGCGCTGCCTGGAGATGCCCGAGTTCGTGAACAACCCC
ACGCGCCTCGGCCACCCCATGAAGCGTGCCGGCGAGCGGGGCGAGAACAAATGGGAGCGCGTGTCCTGGG
AGGAGGCGCTCGACCTCATCGAGGAAAAGGTACGCGCCATCTGGAAGGACTACGGCCCCGAGTCCATCGT
CTGTCATATCGGCACCGGGCGCAACAACTGCGACCAGATACCGTACCTGTGCTACGCGGCGTTCGGATCG
CCGAACTTCTCCATGGGCTATCTGGCCGGCGACTCCTGCTTCTGCCCGCGCTCCGCGTCGATGGCGTCGC
AGAACGGCGACTTCATGATCGCCGACTGCTCGCAGCAGTTCGAGAAGCGCTACGACGAGAGCACGGGCTG
GCGCTGCCCCGAAGTCATCGTGAACTGGGGCTGCAACGCGGTCGTCTCGAACTCCGACAACTTTTTCGGC
GGCTGGATCGTGGACTGCATGCAGCGCGGCTCCAAGATGATCACCATCGACCCGTCGCTCACCTGGCTGG
CCTCCCGCTCGGCGTACTGGCTGCGCGTGCGGCCGGGCACCGACGCGGCTTTGGCCATGGCCATGCTCAA
CGTCATCATCTCCGAGGACCTCTACGACCACGATTTCGTGGCCAAGTGGTGCTACGGCTTCGACGAGCTT
GCCGAGCGCGTGCGCGACTGGACGCCCGAGCGGGCTGCGGAGGTTTGCTGGGTCGAGGCCGAGGACATCG
TGGGCGCCGCCCGCCTGTACGCCCAGGCCGACCCCGCCGCCATCCAGTGGGGGCTCAAGCTCGACCAGAC
CACCAACGCCACCGCCACCGCGTGCGCCGTCAACTCGCTGTGGGCCATCACGGGCAACGTGGACAATCCC
GGCGGCAACATCATCATCCGCAACGCCTTCGACCAGAACCTCTCGTACGGCTACGGGTACCACCTGCTGC
CGCCCGAGGTGCAGGCGAAGCGCCTGGGGGCCGAGTTCCCGCTGATGAGCCGTGCGGGCTACAGCTCCTC
CGCCCATGCGGACTCCGTGCTGAAGGCCATCGAGACCGGCGAGCCGTATCCTATCCGCATGGTGTGGATG
ACGTCCACGAACCCCATCGCCAACATGGGCGCCGACGCGCCGCGCCTGTTCCGCGCCTTGAAGAGCGTCG
ATTTCGTGGTGGTGAACGACCTGTTCATGACGCCAACCGCCATCGCCTTCGCCGATCTGGTGCTGCCCGC
CGCCATGTCTCCCGAACGCAACTCGCAGCGCTGCTGGTGGGTTCCGAACCGCACGCTCACCAAGGTCACC
CAGTACGAGGAGTGCGTTTCGGACGACGACCTGGTCACCATGGTGGGCAAACGCCTGCACCCCGAGAACT
TCCCCTGGGACGACAACGTGGGATGGATCAACCACATCTTCGAGCACGAGACGAACGACGAGCTGCCCTA
CAAGAGCTTCGAGGAGGCGCAGAAGGTCGTGTGGTCCTACCCGGCGTTCACCTACCTCAAGCACGAGAAG
GGCCTGCTGCGCCCCGACGGGCAGCCCGGGTTCAACACGCCGTCCGGTCGCATCGAGCTGTACAACACGA
ACCTCATGCTGTGGGGCTACGATCCGCTGCCCGACTTCAAGGAGCCCAGCTGCTCTCCGGTGAGCAGCCC
CGAGCTCGCCGAGAAGTACCCGCTCGTCCTGACCACCGGCGCGCGGTCCTTCGAGTTCTTCCATTCCGAG
CATCGCCAGGAGGGCACGACGTCGCGCGAGCTGCACCCCGACCCGCTGTTCGAGATGAGCCCTGCCGCCG
CCGAGGCCGCGGGCCTCTCCGAGGGCGATTGGGCCTGGATCGAGAACCAGCGCGGCCGCTGCCGCCAGAA
GCTGCACGTGAACCCCTCGCTCGACGACCGCGTGGTGCGCGCCGAGCACGGCTGGTGGTTCCCCGAGACC
GAGGGGGCGGAGCCGAACCTGTACGGCGTGTTCGACTCCAACATCAACAACCTCACCCCGCAGTGCGAGA
ACGGCGACACCGGCTTCGGCGCCCCGTACGCGAACCAGCTGTGCCGCGTGTACCCGTGCACTGAGGAGAA
CAGCCGTGTCCTGCCGGGCGAGCAGGTCACCAGGCGCGGGGGCTATTCCAAGGTAATCGACGAGTCCAAC
GGCGACGTGAAGGTGGGTGCTATCTATGGCTAACGCATTGATGATCGACTACGAGTTCTGCACGGGCTGC
CACGCCTGCGAGGTGGCCTGCAAGAAGCATCTGGGCCTGCCCGCGGGCCAGCACGGCATCCGCGTGCTCC
AGGACGGCCCCCGCGAGCTCGCGGGCGGAGGGTGGGAGTACAACTTCCTGCCCATGCCCACGTCGCTCTG
CGACCTGTGCGCCTCCCGCCTGGCCGAGGGCAAGGACGCCGCCTGCGTCCACCACTGCCCGGCCCACTGC
ATGGCGCTCGGGCCGGCCGAGGAGCTGGCGGCACGGTTCGACGGGAAGGTCAACCGCGCACTGTTCGTTC
CCGCGCAGTAAACTAGTCGACTCACACTGGCTCACCTTCGGGTGGGCCTTTCTGCGTTTATATACTAGAG
AGAGAATATAAAAAGCCAGATTATTAATCCGGCTTTTTTATTATTTAATTCCTGTTATAAAAAAAGGATC
AATTTTGAACTCTCTCCCAAAGTTGATCCCTTAACGATCCCTGCAGGAGAAGGCCATCCTGACGGATGGC
CTTTTTGAAGCTTTCTAGAATCGGGGGCCCCCGGGGGGATTCTAGAACAATGGAAGTCCTCGTCTCGCCC
TCGAATTAGCCCGCTTAATGAGCGGGCTTTTTTTGAATTAATTCTCGCGAGCTGGCACGACAGGTTTCCC
GACTGGAAAGCGGGCAGTGAGCGCAACGCAATTAATGTAAGTTAGCGCGAATTGCAAGCTGGCCGACGCG
CTGGGCTACGTCTTGCTGGCGTTCGGGAGCAGAAGAGCATACATCTGGAAGCAAAGCCAGGAAAGCGGCC
TATGGAGCTGTGCGGCAGCGCTCAGTAGGCAATTTTTCAAAATATTGTTAAGCCTTTTCTGAGCATGGTA
TTTTTCATGGTATTACCAATTAGCAGGAAAATAAGCCATTGAATATAAAAGATAAAAATGTCTTGTTTAC
AATAGAGTGGGGGGGGTCAGCCTGCCGCCTTGGGCCGGGTGATGTCGTACTTGCCCGCCGCGAACTCGGT
TACCGTCCAGCCCAGCGCGACCAGCTCCGGCAACGCCTCGCGCACCCGCTGGCGGCGCTTGCGCATGGTC
GAACCACTGGCCTCTGACGGCCAGACATAGCCGCACAAGGTATCTATGGAAGCCTTGCCGGTTTTGCCGG
GGTCGATCCAGCCACACAGCCGCTGGTGCAGCAGGCGGGCGGTTTCGCTGTCCAGCGCCCGCACCTCGTC
CATGCTGATGCGCACATGCTGGCCGCCACCCATGACGGCCTGCGCGATCAAGGGGTTCAGGGCCACGTAC
AGGCGCCCGTCCGCCTCGTCGCTGGCGTACTCCGACAGCAGCCGAAACCCCTGCCGCTTGCGGCCATTCT
GGGCGATGATGGATACCTTCCAAAGGCGCTCGATGCAGTCCTGTATGTGCTTGAGCGCCCCACCACTATC
GACCTCTGCCCCGATTTCCTTTGCCAGCGCCCGATAGCTACCTTTGACCACCATGGCATCAGCGGTGACG
GCCTCCCACTTGGGTTCCAGGAACAGCCGGAGCTGCCGTCCGCCTTCGGTCTTGGGTTCCGGGCCAAGCA
CTAGGCCATTAGGCCCAGCCATGGCCACCAGCCCTTGCAGGATGCGCAGATCATCAGCGCCCAGCGGCTC
CGGGCCGCTGAACTCGATCCGCTTGCCGTCGCCGTAGTCATACGTCACGTCCAGCTTGCTGCGCTTGCGC
TCGCCCCGCTTGAGGGCACGGAACAGGCCGGGGGCCAGACAGTGCGCCGGGTCGTGTCGGACGTGGCTGA
GGCTGTGCTTGTTCTTAGGCTTCACCACGGGGCACCCCCTTGCTCTTGCGCTGCCTCTCCAGCACGGCGG
GCTTGAGCACCCCGCCGTCATGCCGCCTGAACCACCGATCAGCGAACGGTGCGCCATAGTTGGCCTTGCT
CACACCGAAGCGGACGAAGAACCGGCGCTGGTCGTCGTCCACACCCCATTCCTCGGCCTCGGCGCTGGTC
ATGCTCGACAGGTAGGACTGCCAGCGGATGTTATCGACCAGTACCGAGCTGCCCCGGCTGGCCTGCTGCT
GGTCGCCTGCGCCCATCATGGCCGCGCCCTTGCTGGCATGGTGCAGGAACACGATAGAGCACCCGGTATC
GGCGGCGATGGCCTCCATGCGACCGATGACCTGGGCCATGGGGCCGCTGGCGTTTTCTTCCTCGATGTGG
AACCGGCGCAGCGTGTCCAGCACCATCAGGCGGCGGCCCTCGGCGGCGCGCTTGAGGCCGTCGAACCACT
CCGGGGCCATGATGTTGGGCAGGCTGCCGATCAGCGGCTGGATCAGCAGGCCGTCAGCCACGGCTTGCCG
TTCCTCGGCGCTGAGGTGCGCCCCAAGGGCGTGCAGGCGGTGATGAATGGCGGTGGGCGGGTCTTCGGCG
GGCAGGTAGATCACCGGGCCGGTGGGCAGTTCGCCCACCTCCAGCAGATCCGGCCCGCCTGCAATCTGTG
CGGCCAGTTGCAGGGCCAGCATGGATTTACCGGCACCACCGGGCGACACCAGCGCCCCGACCGTACCGGC
CACCATGTTGGGCAAAACGTAGTCCAGCGGTGGCGGCGCTGCTGCGAACGCCTCCAGAATATTGATAGGC
TTATGGGTAGCCATTGATTGCCTCCTTTGCAGGCAGTTGGTGGTTAGGCGCTGGCGGGGTCACTACCCCC
GCCCTGCGCCGCTCTGAGTTCTTCCAGGCACTCGCGCAGCGCCTCGTATTCGTCGTCGGTCAGCCAGAAC
TTGCGCTGACGCATCCCTTTGGCCTTCATGCGCTCGGCATATCGCGCTTGGCGTACAGCGTCAGGGCTGG
CCAGCAGGTCGCCGGTCTGCTTGTCCTTTTGGTCTTTCATATCAGTCACCGAGAAACTTGCCGGGGCCGA
AAGGCTTGTCTTCGCGGAACAAGGACAAGGTGCAGCCGTCAAGGTTAAGGCTGGCCATATCAGCGACTGA
AAAGCGGCCAGCCTCGGCCTTGTTTGACGTATAACCAAAGCCACCGGGCAACCAATAGCCCTTGTCACTT
TTGATCAGGTAGACCGACCCTGAAGCGCTTTTTTCGTATTCCATAAAACCCCCTTCTGTGCGTGAGTACT
CATAGTATAACAGGCGTGAGTACCAACGCAAGCACTACATGCTGAAATCTGGCCCGCCCCTGTCCATGCC
TCGCTGGCGGGGTGCCGGTGCCCGTGCCAGCTCGGCCCGCGCAAGCTGGACGCTGGGCAGACCCATGACC
TTGCTGACGGTGCGCTCGATGTAATCCGCTTCGTGGCCGGGCTTGCGCTCTGCCAGCGCTGGGCTGGCCT
CGGCCATGGCCTTGCCGATTTCCTCGGCACTGCGGCCCCGGCTGGCCAGCTTCTGCGCGGCGATAAAGTC
GCACTTGCTGAGGTCATCACCGAAGCGCTTGACCAGCCCGGCCATCTCGCTGCGGTACTCGTCCAGCGCC
GTGCGCCGGTGGCGGCTAAGCTGCCGCTCGGACAGTTCGAGGCTGGCCAGCCTGCGGGCCTTCTCCTGCT
GCCGCTGGGCCTGCTCGATCTGCTGGCCAGCCTGCTGCACCAGCGCCGGGCCAGCGGTGGCGGTCTTGCC
CTTGGATTCACGCAGCAGCACCCACGGCTGATAACCGGCGCGGGTGGTGTGCTTGTCCTTGCGGTTGGTG
AAGCCCGCCAAGCGGCCATAGTGGCGGCTGTCGGCGCTGGCCGGGTCGGCGTCGTACTCGCTGGCCAGCG
TCCGGGCAATCTGCCCCCGAAGTTCACCGCCTGCGGCGTCGGCCACCTTGACCCATGCCTGATAGTTCTT
CGGGCTGGTTTCCACTACCAGGGCAGGCTCCCGGCCCTCGGCTTTCATGTCATCCAGGTCAAACTCGCTG
AGGTCGTCCACCAGCACCAGACCATGCCGCTCCTGCTCGGCGGGCCTGATATACACGTCATTGCCCTGGG
CATTCATCCGCTTGAGCCATGGCGTGTTCTGGAGCACTTCGGCGGCTGACCATTCCCGGTTCATCATCTG
GCCGGTGGTGGCGTCCCTGACGCCGATATCGAAGCGCTCACAGCCCATGGCCTTGAGCTGTCGGCCTATG
GCCTGCAAAGTCCTGTCGTTCTTCATCGGGCCACCAAGCGCAGCCAGATCGAGCCGTCCTCGGTTGTCAG
TGGCGTCAGGTCGAGCAAGAGCAACGATGCGATCAGCAGCACCACCGTAGGCATCATGGAAGCCAGCATC
ACGGTTAGCCATAGCTTCCAGTGCCACCCCCGCGACGCGCTCCGGGCGCTCTGCGCGGCGCTGCTCACCT
CGGCGGCTACCTCCCGCAACTCTTTGGCCAGCTCCACCCATGCCGCCCCTGTCTGGCGCTGGGCTTTCAG
CCACTCCGCCGCCTGCGCCTCGCTGGCCTGCTGGGTCTGGCTCATGACCTGCCGGGCTTCGTCGGCCAGT
GTCGCCATGCTCTGGGCCAGCGGTTCGATCTGCTCCGCTAACTCGTTGATGCCTCTGGATTTCTTCACTC
TGTCGATTGCGTTCATGGTCTATTGCCTCCCGGTATTCCTGTAAGTCGATGATCTGGGCGTTGGCGGTGT
CGATGTTCAGGGCCACGTCTGCCCGGTCGGTGCGGATGCCCCGGCCTTCCATCTCCACCACGTTCGGCCC
CAGGTGAACACCGGGCAGGCGCTCGATGCCCTGCGCCTCAAGTGTTCTGTGGTCAATGCGGGCGTCGTGG
CCTGCCCGCTCTAATGCCCGGTTGGCATGGTCGGCCCATGCCTCGCGGGTCTGCTCAAGCCATGCCTTGG
GCTTGAGCGCTTCGGTCTTCTGTGCCCCGCCCTTCTCCGGGGTCTTGCCGTTGTACCGCTTGAACCACTG
AGCGGCGGGCCGCTCGATGCCGTCATTGATCCGCTCGGAGATCATCAGGTGGCAGTGCGGGTTCTCGCCG
CCACCGGCATGGATGGCCAGCGTATACGGCAGGCGCTCGGCACCGGTCAGGTGCTGGGCGAACTCGGACG
CCAGCGCCTTCTGCTGGTCGAGGGTCAGCTCGACCGGCAGGGCAAATTCGACCTCCTTGAACAGCCGCCC
ATTGGCGCGTTCATACAGGTCGGCAGCATCCCAGTAGTCGGCGGGCCGCTCGACGAACTCCGGCATGTGC
CCGGATTCGGCGTGCAAGACTTCATCCATGTCGCGGGCATACTTGCCTTCGCGCTGGATGAAGTCGGCCT
TGGCCCTGGCCGATTGGCCGCCCGACCTGCTGCCGGTTTTCGCCGTAAGGTGATAAATCGCCATGCTGCC
TCGCTGTTGCTTTTGCTTTTCGGCTCCATGCAATGGCCCTCGGAGAGCGCACCGCCCGAAGGGTGGCCGT
TAGGCCAGTTTCTCGAAGAGAAACCGGTAAGTGCGCCCTCCCCTACAAAGTAGGGTCGGGATTGCCGCCG
CTGTGCCTCCATGATAGCCTACGAGACAGCACATTAACAATGGGGTGTCAAGATGGTTAAGGGGAGCAAC
AAGGCGGCGGATCGGCTGGCCAAGCTCGAAGAACAACGAGCGCGAATCAATGCCGAAATTCAGCGGGTGC
GGGCAAGGGAACAGCAGCAAGAGCGCAAGAACGAAACAAGGCGCAAGGTGCTGGTGGGGGCCATGATTTT
GGCCAAGGTGAACAGCAGCGAGTGGCCGGAGGATCGGCTCATGGCGGCAATGGATGCGTACCTTGAACGC
GACCACGACCGCGCCTTGTTCGGTCTGCCGCCACGCCAGAAGGATGAGCCGGGCTGAATGATCGACCGAG
ACAGGCCCTGCGGGGCTGCACACGCGCCCCCACCCTTCGGGTAGGGGGAAAGGCCGCTAAAGCGGCTAAA
AGCGCTCCAGCGTATTTCTGCGGGGTTTGGTGTGGGGTTTAGCGGGCTTTGCCCGCCTTTCCCCCTGCCG
CGCAGCGGTGGGGCGGTGTGTAGCCTAGCGCAGCGAATAGACCAGCTATCCGGCCTCTGGCCGGGCATAT
TGGGCAAGGGCAGCAGCGCCCCACAAGGGCGCTGATAACCGCGCCTAGTGGATTATTCTTAGATAATCAT
GGATGGATTTTTCCAACACCCCGCCAGCCCCCGCCCCTGCTGGGTTTGCAGGTTTGGGGGCGTGACAGTT
ATTGCAGGGGTTCGTGACAGTTATTGCAGGGGGGCGTGACAGTTATTGCAGGGGTTCGTGACAGTTAGTA
CGGGAGTGACGGGCACTGGCTGGCAATGTCTAGCAACGGCAGGCATTTCGGCTGAGGGTAAAAGAACTTT
CCGCTAAGCGATAGACTGTATGTAAACACAGTATTGCAAGGACGCGGAACATGCCTCATGTGGCGGCCCT
CGCGAGAATTAATTCAGATAAAAAAAATCCTTAGCTTTCGCTAAGGATGATTTCTAGCGATGACCCTGCT
GATTGGTTCGCTGACCGTAGACTGGTTGGCTTGGTTTCATCAGCCATCCGCTTGCCCTCATCTGTTACGC
CGGCGGTAGCCGGCCAGCCTCGCAGAGCAGGATTCCCGTTGAGCACCGCCAGGTGCGAATAAGGGACAGT
GAAGAAGGAACACCCGCTCGCGGGTGGGCCTACTTCACCTATCCTGCCCGGCTGACGCCGTTGGATACAC
CAAGGAAAGTCTACACGAACCCTTTGGCAAAATCCTGTATATCGTGCGACATCGCGCGCGCGCGCGCGGA
TGCTAGCGGCGCGCCAAAAAAAAGCCCGCTCATTA
